Addgene plasmid #143013: TFORF0130
Purpose: Lentiviral vector for overexpressing transcription factor ORFs with unique 24-bp barcodes. Barcodes facilitate identification of transcription factors in pooled screens.
Depositing lab: Feng Zhang. Depositing organization: Broad Institute. Publication: A transcription factor atlas of directed differentiation. Joung J, Ma S, Tay T, Geiger-Schuller KR, Kirchgatterer PC, Verdine VK, Guo B, Arias-Garcia MA, Allen WE, Singh A, Kuksenko O, Abudayyeh OO, Gootenberg JS, Fu Z, Macrae RK, Buenrostro JD, Regev A, Zhang F. Cell. 2023 Jan 5;186(1):209-229.e26. doi: 10.1016/j.cell.2022.11.026. PubMed 36608654.
Backbone
  Vector backbone: pLX_TRC317
  Backbone manufacturer: Broad Institute Genetic Perturbation Platform
  Backbone size w/o insert (bp): 8264
  Vector type: Mammalian Expression, Lentiviral
  Selectable markers: Puromycin
Growth in bacteria
  Bacterial resistance: Ampicillin, 100 μg/mL
  Growth temperature: 37°C
  Growth strain: NEB Stable
  Copy number: High Copy
Gene/Insert
  Gene/Insert name: HMGB3
  Species: H. sapiens (human)
  Insert size (bp): 704
  Entrez Gene: HMGB3 (a.k.a. HMG4, HMG2A, MGC90319)
  Promoter: EF1a
  Cloning method: Unknown
  Sequencing primers: 5′ GGGTGGAGACTGAAGTTAGGCCAG; 3′ CACATAGCGTAAAAGGAGCAACATAG
Terms and licenses: Academic/Nonprofit Terms; Industry Terms: Not Available to Industry
Depositor comments: NM_001301229,NM_005342,NM_001301228,ENST00000325307,ENST00000448905 . The transcription factor ORF portion of this plasmid was synthesized by Genewiz. Please test multiple small colonies in case of plasmid recombination. To make this collection available in a timely manner, a portion of this collection was not fully sequenced by Addgene. If an Addgene verified full plasmid sequence is not available, please contact us prior to placing an order to request the full sequence.
How to cite: TFORF0130 was a gift from Feng Zhang (Addgene plasmid # 143013 ; http://n2t.net/addgene:143013 ; RRID:Addgene_143013)
