[The description below was written by a language model from this plasmid's Addgene catalogue record and pLannotate feature annotations shown in this document.]
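Description:
TFORF0130 is a lentiviral mammalian expression plasmid built on the pLX_TRC317 backbone from the Broad Institute Genetic Perturbation Platform. It carries the human HMGB3 open reading frame as one member of a barcoded transcription factor ORF collection. It is propagated in E. coli through a high-copy ColE1/pUC-type origin with ampicillin selection (AmpR under its own bla promoter). An f1 origin and residual lac/T7/T3 cloning-vector elements are also present in the bacterial portion. The depositor notes that the plasmid can recombine, which is common for LTR-containing vectors, and that the ORF portion was made by gene synthesis.

The viral cassette has a third-generation, self-inactivating layout. An RSV promoter drives a truncated HIV-1 5' LTR, followed by the Ψ packaging signal with a gag fragment, the RRE for Rev-dependent nuclear export, a cPPT/CTS, and a ΔU3 3' LTR with a downstream SV40 poly(A) signal. Within the transfer region, an SV40 early promoter/origin drives puromycin N-acetyltransferase for selection of transduced cells. The strong constitutive EF-1α promoter drives HMGB3, an HMG-box chromatin-associated DNA-binding and DNA-bending protein. A WPRE downstream of the ORF enhances transcript stability and expression. The annotation tool matched only part of the 704 bp insert to HMGB3. The unique 24-bp barcode described in the catalogue entry is not annotated as a feature, so its exact position is not stated in the record. A short U6 promoter fragment is annotated between the ORF and the WPRE.

The construct is intended for lentiviral overexpression of HMGB3, alone or in pooled transcription factor screens such as directed differentiation studies. In pooled use, the barcode allows the delivered factor to be identified.
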