Features (pLannotate 1.2.2; 31 found; start..end, strand, type, name):
      5..231     +  promoter       RSV promoter: Rous sarcoma virus enhancer/promoter
    232..412     +  LTR            5' LTR (truncated): truncated 5' long terminal repeat (LTR) from HIV-1
    459..584     +  misc_feature   HIV-1 Ψ: packaging signal of human immunodeficiency virus type 1
    568..931     +  CDS            HIV-1 gag (fragment): gag protein from human immunodeficiency virus 1; gag
   1077..1310    +  misc_feature   RRE: The Rev response element (RRE) of HIV-1 allows for Rev-dependent mRNA export from the nucleus to the cytoplasm.
   1687..1713    +  CDS            Rev (fragment): human immunodeficiency virus 1 (HIV-1) Rev protein; rev; enhances nuclear export of unspliced and incompletely spliced viral mRNAs
   1720..1743    +  promoter       SV40 promoter (fragment): SV40 early promoter
   1744..1815    +  promoter       SV40 promoter (fragment): SV40 enhancer and early promoter
   1839..1974    +  rep_origin     SV40 ori: SV40 origin of replication
   2020..2616    +  CDS            PuroR (fragment): puromycin N-acetyltransferase; pac from Streptomyces; confers resistance to puromycin
   2665..2782    +  misc_feature   cPPT/CTS: central polypurine tract and central termination sequence of HIV-1
   2847..2913    +  CDS            small t antigen (fragment): SV40 (simian virus 40) small t antigen
   2920..4098    +  promoter       EF-1α promoter: strong constitutive promoter for human elongation factor EF-1α
   4115..4660    +  CDS            HMGB3 (fragment): HMGB3_HUMAN - Also known as HMG2A, HMG4. Experimental evidence at protein level: Swiss-Prot protein existence level 1. Multifunctional protein with various roles in different cellular compartments. May act in a redox sensitive manner. Associates with chromatin and binds DNA with a preference to non-canonical DNA structures such as single-stranded DNA. Can bent DNA and enhance DNA flexibility by looping thus providing a mechanism to promote activities on various gene promoters (By similarity). Proposed to be involved in the innate immune response to nucleic acids by acting as a cytoplasmic prom
   4730..4783    +  promoter       U6 promoter (fragment): RNA polymerase III promoter for human U6 snRNA
   4825..5413    +  misc_feature   WPRE: woodchuck hepatitis virus posttranscriptional regulatory element
   5464..5483    +  misc_feature   cPPT/CTS (fragment): central polypurine tract and central termination sequence of HIV-1
   5485..5718    +  LTR            3' LTR (ΔU3): self-inactivating 3' long terminal repeat (LTR) from HIV-1
   5796..5917    +  polyA_signal   SV40 poly(A) signal: SV40 polyadenylation signal
   5957..6092    +  rep_origin     SV40 ori: SV40 origin of replication
   6113..6131    -  promoter       T7 promoter: promoter for bacteriophage T7 RNA polymerase
   6139..6294    +  CDS            lacZα (fragment): LacZα fragment of β-galactosidase; lacZ fragment
   6299..6727    +  rep_origin     f1 ori (sequence partly withheld): f1 bacteriophage origin of replication; arrow indicates direction of (+) strand synthesis
   6780..6884    +  promoter       AmpR promoter: bla
   6885..7745    +  CDS            AmpR: β-lactamase; bla; confers resistance to ampicillin, carbenicillin, and related antibiotics
   7916..8504    +  rep_origin     ori: high-copy-number ColE1/pMB1/pBR322/pUC origin of replication
   8687..8779    +  CDS            lacI (fragment): lac repressor; lacI; The lac repressor binds to the lac operator to inhibit transcription in E. coli. This inhibition can be relieved by adding lactose or isopropyl-β-D-thiogalactopyranoside (IPTG).
   8792..8813    +  protein_bind   CAP binding site: CAP binding activates transcription in the presence of cAMP. E. coli catabolite activator protein
   8828..8858    +  promoter       lac promoter: promoter for the E. coli lac operon
   8866..8882    +  protein_bind   lac operator: The lac repressor binds to the lac operator to inhibit transcription in E. coli. This inhibition can be relieved by adding lactose or isopropyl-β-D-thiogalactopyranoside (IPTG). lac repressor encoded by lacI
   8927..8945    +  promoter       T3 promoter: promoter for bacteriophage T3 RNA polymerase
>Addgene plasmid #143013 | TFORF0130 | addgene full sequence | sequence record 399030 | Addgene NGS Result
TTAATGTAGTCTTATGCAATACTCTTGTAGTCTTGCAACATGGTAACGATGAGTTAGCAACATGCCTTAC
AAGGAGAGAAAAAGCACCGTGCATGCCGATTGGTGGAAGTAAGGTGGTACGATCGTGCCTTATTAGGAAG
GCAACAGACGGGTCTGACATGGATTGGACGAACCACTGAATTGCCGCATTGCAGAGATATTGTATTTAAG
TGCCTAGCTCGATACATAAACGGGTCTCTCTGGTTAGACCAGATCTGAGCCTGGGAGCTCTCTGGCTAAC
TAGGGAACCCACTGCTTAAGCCTCAATAAAGCTTGCCTTGAGTGCTTCAAGTAGTGTGTGCCCGTCTGTT
GTGTGACTCTGGTAACTAGAGATCCCTCAGACCCTTTTAGTCAGTGTGGAAAATCTCTAGCAGTGGCGCC
CGAACAGGGACTTGAAAGCGAAAGGGAAACCAGAGGAGCTCTCTCGACGCAGGACTCGGCTTGCTGAAGC
GCGCACGGCAAGAGGCGAGGGGCGGCGACTGGTGAGTACGCCAAAAATTTTGACTAGCGGAGGCTAGAAG
GAGAGAGATGGGTGCGAGAGCGTCAGTATTAAGCGGGGGAGAATTAGATCGCGATGGGAAAAAATTCGGT
TAAGGCCAGGGGGAAAGAAAAAATATAAATTAAAACATATAGTATGGGCAAGCAGGGAGCTAGAACGATT
CGCAGTTAATCCTGGCCTGTTAGAAACATCAGAAGGCTGTAGACAAATACTGGGACAGCTACAACCATCC
CTTCAGACAGGATCAGAAGAACTTAGATCATTATATAATACAGTAGCAACCCTCTATTGTGTGCATCAAA
GGATAGAGATAAAAGACACCAAGGAAGCTTTAGACAAGATAGAGGAAGAGCAAAACAAAAGTAAGACCAC
CGCACAGCAAGCGGCCGCTGATCTTCAGACCTGGAGGAGGAGATATGAGGGACAATTGGAGAAGTGAATT
ATATAAATATAAAGTAGTAAAAATTGAACCATTAGGAGTAGCACCCACCAAGGCAAAGAGAAGAGTGGTG
CAGAGAGAAAAAAGAGCAGTGGGAATAGGAGCTTTGTTCCTTGGGTTCTTGGGAGCAGCAGGAAGCACTA
TGGGCGCAGCGTCAATGACGCTGACGGTACAGGCCAGACAATTATTGTCTGGTATAGTGCAGCAGCAGAA
CAATTTGCTGAGGGCTATTGAGGCGCAACAGCATCTGTTGCAACTCACAGTCTGGGGCATCAAGCAGCTC
CAGGCAAGAATCCTGGCTGTGGAAAGATACCTAAAGGATCAACAGCTCCTGGGGATTTGGGGTTGCTCTG
GAAAACTCATTTGCACCACTGCTGTGCCTTGGAATGCTAGTTGGAGTAATAAATCTCTGGAACAGATTTG
GAATCACACGACCTGGATGGAGTGGGACAGAGAAATTAACAATTACACAAGCTTAATACACTCCTTAATT
GAAGAATCGCAAAACCAGCAAGAAAAGAATGAACAAGAATTATTGGAATTAGATAAATGGGCAAGTTTGT
GGAATTGGTTTAACATAACAAATTGGCTGTGGTATATAAAATTATTCATAATGATAGTAGGAGGCTTGGT
AGGTTTAAGAATAGTTTTTGCTGTACTTTCTATAGTGAATAGAGTTAGGCAGGGATATTCACCATTATCG
TTTCAGACCCACCTCCCAACCCCGAGGGGACCCATGCATTGCATCTCAATTAGTCAGCAACCAGGTGTGG
AAAGTCCCCAGGCTCCCCAGCAGGCAGAAGTATGCAAAGCATGCGTCTCAATTAGTCAGCAACCATAGTC
CCGCCCCTAACTCCGCCCATCCCGCCCCTAACTCCGCCCAGTTCCGCCCATTCTCCGCCCCATGGCTGAC
TAATTTTTTTTATTTATGCAGAGGCCGAGGCCGCCTCGGCCTCTGAGCTATTCCAGAAGTAGTGAGGAGG
CTTTTTTGGAGGCCTAGGCTTTTGCAAAAAGCTTTCTAGAGGTACCACCGGAGCTTACCATGACCGAGTA
CAAGCCCACGGTGCGCCTCGCCACCCGCGACGACGTCCCCAGGGCCGTACGCACCCTCGCCGCCGCGTTC
GCCGACTACCCCGCCACGCGCCACACCGTCGATCCGGACCGCCACATCGAGCGGGTCACCGAGCTGCAAG
AACTCTTCCTCACGCGCGTCGGGCTCGACATCGGCAAGGTGTGGGTCGCGGACGACGGCGCCGCCGTGGC
GGTCTGGACCACGCCGGAGAGCGTCGAAGCGGGGGCGGTGTTCGCCGAGATCGGCCCGCGCATGGCCGAG
TTGAGCGGTTCCCGGCTGGCCGCGCAGCAACAGATGGAAGGCCTCCTGGCGCCGCACCGGCCCAAGGAGC
CCGCGTGGTTCCTGGCCACCGTCGGCGTCTCGCCCGACCACCAGGGCAAGGGTCTGGGCAGCGCCGTCGT
GCTCCCCGGAGTGGAGGCGGCCGAGCGCGCCGGGGTGCCCGCCTTCCTGGAGACCTCCGCGCCCCGCAAC
CTCCCCTTCTACGAGCGGCTCGGCTTCACCGTCACCGCCGACGTCGAGGTGCCCGAAGGACCGCGCACCT
GGTGCATGACCCGCAAGCCCGGTGCCAGTTAACGAATTCTAGATCTTGAGACAAATGGCAGTATTCATCC
ACAATTTTAAAAGAAAAGGGGGGATTGGGGGGTACAGTGCAGGGGAAAGAATAGTAGACATAATAGCAAC
AGACATACAAACTAAAGAATTACAAAAACAAATTACAAAAATTCAAAATTTTCGGGTTTATTACAGGGAC
AGCAGAGATCCACTTTGGCGCCGGCTCGAGGCCTGCAGGTGCAAAGATGGATAAAGTTTTAAACAGAGAG
GAATCTTTGCAGCTAATGGACCTTCTAGGTCTTGAAAGGAGTGGGAATTGGCTCCGGTGCCCGTCAGTGG
GCAGAGCGCACATCGCCCACAGTCCCCGAGAAGTTGGGGGGAGGGGTCGGCAATTGAACCGGTGCCTAGA
GAAGGTGGCGCGGGGTAAACTGGGAAAGTGATGTCGTGTACTGGCTCCGCCTTTTTCCCGAGGGTGGGGG
AGAACCGTATATAAGTGCAGTAGTCGCCGTGAACGTTCTTTTTCGCAACGGGTTTGCCGCCAGAACACAG
GTAAGTGCCGTGTGTGGTTCCCGCGGGCCTGGCCTCTTTACGGGTTATGGCCCTTGCGTGCCTTGAATTA
CTTCCACCTGGCTGCAGTACGTGATTCTTGATCCCGAGCTTCGGGTTGGAAGTGGGTGGGAGAGTTCGAG
GCCTTGCGCTTAAGGAGCCCCTTCGCCTCGTGCTTGAGTTGAGGCCTGGCCTGGGCGCTGGGGCCGCCGC
GTGCGAATCTGGTGGCACCTTCGCGCCTGTCTCGCTGCTTTCGATAAGTCTCTAGCCATTTAAAATTTTT
GATGACCTGCTGCGACGCTTTTTTTCTGGCAAGATAGTCTTGTAAATGCGGGCCAAGATCTGCACACTGG
TATTTCGGTTTTTGGGGCCGCGGGCGGCGACGGGGCCCGTGCGTCCCAGCGCACATGTTCGGCGAGGCGG
GGCCTGCGAGCGCGGCCACCGAGAATCGGACGGGGGTAGTCTCAAGCTGGCCGGCCTGCTCTGGTGCCTG
GCCTCGCGCCGCCGTGTATCGCCCCGCCCTGGGCGGCAAGGCTGGCCCGGTCGGCACCAGTTGCGTGAGC
GGAAAGATGGCCGCTTCCCGGCCCTGCTGCAGGGAGCTCAAAATGGAGGACGCGGCGCTCGGGAGAGCGG
GCGGGTGAGTCACCCACACAAAGGAAAAGGGCCTTTCCGTCCTCAGCCGTCGCTTCATGTGACTCCACGG
AGTACCGGGCGCCGTCCAGGCACCTCGATTAGTTCTCGAGCTTTTGGAGTACGTCGTCTTTAGGTTGGGG
GGAGGGGTTTTATGCGATGGAGTTTCCCCACACTGAGTGGGTGGAGACTGAAGTTAGGCCAGCTTGGCAC
TTGATGTAATTCTCCTTGGAATTTGCCCTTTTTGAGTTTGGATCTTGGTTCATTCTCAAGCCTCAGACAG
TGGTTCAAAGTTTTTTTCTTCCATTTCAGGTGTCGTGAGGCTAGCACCGCCACCATGGCTAAAGGTGACC
CCAAGAAACCAAAGGGCAAGATGTCCGCTTATGCCTTCTTTGTGCAGACATGCAGAGAAGAACATAAGAA
GAAAAACCCAGAGGTCCCTGTCAATTTTGCGGAATTTTCCAAGAAGTGCTCTGAGAGGTGGAAGACGATG
TCCGGGAAAGAGAAATCTAAATTTGATGAAATGGCAAAGGCAGATAAAGTGCGCTATGATCGGGAAATGA
AGGATTATGGACCAGCTAAGGGAGGCAAGAAGAAGAAGGATCCTAATGCTCCCAAAAGGCCACCGTCTGG
ATTCTTCCTGTTCTGTTCAGAATTCCGCCCCAAGATCAAATCCACAAACCCCGGCATCTCTATTGGAGAC
GTGGCAAAAAAGCTGGGTGAGATGTGGAATAATTTAAATGACAGTGAAAAGCAGCCTTACATCACTAAGG
CGGCAAAGCTGAAGGAGAAGTATGAGAAGGATGTTGCTGACTATAAGTCGAAAGGAAAGTTTGATGGTGC
AAAGGGTCCTGCTAAAGTTGCCCGGAAAAAGGTGGAAGAGGAAGATGAAGAAGAGGAGGAGGAAGAAGAG
GAGGAGGAGGAGGAGGAGGATGAATAGTAATGAACTAGTCCGTAACTTGAAAGTATTTCGATTTCTTGGC
TTTATATATCTTGTGGAAAGGACGATTTCACAAATCGCTCCCGAGTCCTACGCGTTAAGTCGACAATCAA
CCTCTGGATTACAAAATTTGTGAAAGATTGACTGGTATTCTTAACTATGTTGCTCCTTTTACGCTATGTG
GATACGCTGCTTTAATGCCTTTGTATCATGCTATTGCTTCCCGTATGGCTTTCATTTTCTCCTCCTTGTA
TAAATCCTGGTTGCTGTCTCTTTATGAGGAGTTGTGGCCCGTTGTCAGGCAACGTGGCGTGGTGTGCACT
GTGTTTGCTGACGCAACCCCCACTGGTTGGGGCATTGCCACCACCTGTCAGCTCCTTTCCGGGACTTTCG
CTTTCCCCCTCCCTATTGCCACGGCGGAACTCATCGCCGCCTGCCTTGCCCGCTGCTGGACAGGGGCTCG
GCTGTTGGGCACTGACAATTCCGTGGTGTTGTCGGGGAAATCATCGTCCTTTCCTTGGCTGCTCGCCTGT
GTTGCCACCTGGATTCTGCGCGGGACGTCCTTCTGCTACGTCCCTTCGGCCCTCAATCCAGCGGACCTTC
CTTCCCGCGGCCTGCTGCCGGCTCTGCGGCCTCTTCCGCGTCTTCGCCTTCGCCCTCAGACGAGTCGGAT
CTCCCTTTGGGCCGCCTCCCCGCGTCGACTTTAAGACCAATGACTTACAAGGCAGCTGTAGATCTTAGCC
ACTTTTTAAAAGAAAAGGGGGGACTGGAAGGGCTAATTCACTCCCAACGAAGACAAGATCTGCTTTTTGC
TTGTACTGGGTCTCTCTGGTTAGACCAGATCTGAGCCTGGGAGCTCTCTGGCTAACTAGGGAACCCACTG
CTTAAGCCTCAATAAAGCTTGCCTTGAGTGCTTCAAGTAGTGTGTGCCCGTCTGTTGTGTGACTCTGGTA
ACTAGAGATCCCTCAGACCCTTTTAGTCAGTGTGGAAAATCTCTAGCAGTACGTATAGTAGTTCATGTCA
TCTTATTATTCAGTATTTATAACTTGCAAAGAAATGAATATCAGAGAGTGAGAGGAACTTGTTTATTGCA
GCTTATAATGGTTACAAATAAAGCAATAGCATCACAAATTTCACAAATAAAGCATTTTTTTCACTGCATT
CTAGTTGTGGTTTGTCCAAACTCATCAATGTATCTTATCATGTCTGGCTCTAGCTATCCCGCCCCTAACT
CCGCCCATCCCGCCCCTAACTCCGCCCAGTTCCGCCCATTCTCCGCCCCATGGCTGACTAATTTTTTTTA
TTTATGCAGAGGCCGAGGCCGCCTCGGCCTCTGAGCTATTCCAGAAGTAGTGAGGAGGCTTTTTTGGAGG
CCTAGGGACGTACCCAATTCGCCCTATAGTGAGTCGTATTACGCGCGCTCACTGGCCGTCGTTTTACAAC
GTCGTGACTGGGAAAACCCTGGCGTTACCCAACTTAATCGCCTTGCAGCACATCCCCCTTTCGCCAGCTG
GCGTAATAGCGAAGAGGCCCGCACCGATCGCCCTTCCCAACAGTTGCGCAGCCTGAATGGCGAATGGG
[124 nt withheld, positions 6299-6422]
C
[91 nt withheld, positions 6424-6514]
A
[49 nt withheld, positions 6516-6564]
CCTTTGACGTTGGAGTCCACGTTCTTT
[37 nt withheld, positions 6592-6628]
ACCCTATCTCGGTCTATTCTTTTGATTTATAAGGGATTTTGCCGATTTCGGCCTATTGGTTAAAAAATGA
GCTGATTTAACAAAAATTTAACGCGAATTTTAACAAAATATTAACGCTTACAATTTAGGTGGCACTTTTC
GGGGAAATGTGCGCGGAACCCCTATTTGTTTATTTTTCTAAATACATTCAAATATGTATCCGCTCATGAG
ACAATAACCCTGATAAATGCTTCAATAATATTGAAAAAGGAAGAGTATGAGTATTCAACATTTCCGTGTC
GCCCTTATTCCCTTTTTTGCGGCATTTTGCCTTCCTGTTTTTGCTCACCCAGAAACGCTGGTGAAAGTAA
AAGATGCTGAAGATCAGTTGGGTGCACGAGTGGGTTACATCGAACTGGATCTCAACAGCGGTAAGATCCT
TGAGAGTTTTCGCCCCGAAGAACGTTTTCCAATGATGAGCACTTTTAAAGTTCTGCTATGTGGCGCGGTA
TTATCCCGTATTGACGCCGGGCAAGAGCAACTCGGTCGCCGCATACACTATTCTCAGAATGACTTGGTTG
AGTACTCACCAGTCACAGAAAAGCATCTTACGGATGGCATGACAGTAAGAGAATTATGCAGTGCTGCCAT
AACCATGAGTGATAACACTGCGGCCAACTTACTTCTGACAACGATCGGAGGACCGAAGGAGCTAACCGCT
TTTTTGCACAACATGGGGGATCATGTAACTCGCCTTGATCGTTGGGAACCGGAGCTGAATGAAGCCATAC
CAAACGACGAGCGTGACACCACGATGCCTGTAGCAATGGCAACAACGTTGCGCAAACTATTAACTGGCGA
ACTACTTACTCTAGCTTCCCGGCAACAATTAATAGACTGGATGGAGGCGGATAAAGTTGCAGGACCACTT
CTGCGCTCGGCCCTTCCGGCTGGCTGGTTTATTGCTGATAAATCTGGAGCCGGTGAGCGTGGGTCTCGCG
GTATCATTGCAGCACTGGGGCCAGATGGTAAGCCCTCCCGTATCGTAGTTATCTACACGACGGGGAGTCA
GGCAACTATGGATGAACGAAATAGACAGATCGCTGAGATAGGTGCCTCACTGATTAAGCATTGGTAACTG
TCAGACCAAGTTTACTCATATATACTTTAGATTGATTTAAAACTTCATTTTTAATTTAAAAGGATCTAGG
TGAAGATCCTTTTTGATAATCTCATGACCAAAATCCCTTAACGTGAGTTTTCGTTCCACTGAGCGTCAGA
CCCCGTAGAAAAGATCAAAGGATCTTCTTGAGATCCTTTTTTTCTGCGCGTAATCTGCTGCTTGCAAACA
AAAAAACCACCGCTACCAGCGGTGGTTTGTTTGCCGGATCAAGAGCTACCAACTCTTTTTCCGAAGGTAA
CTGGCTTCAGCAGAGCGCAGATACCAAATACTGTTCTTCTAGTGTAGCCGTAGTTAGGCCACCACTTCAA
GAACTCTGTAGCACCGCCTACATACCTCGCTCTGCTAATCCTGTTACCAGTGGCTGCTGCCAGTGGCGAT
AAGTCGTGTCTTACCGGGTTGGACTCAAGACGATAGTTACCGGATAAGGCGCAGCGGTCGGGCTGAACGG
GGGGTTCGTGCACACAGCCCAGCTTGGAGCGAACGACCTACACCGAACTGAGATACCTACAGCGTGAGCT
ATGAGAAAGCGCCACGCTTCCCGAAGGGAGAAAGGCGGACAGGTATCCGGTAAGCGGCAGGGTCGGAACA
GGAGAGCGCACGAGGGAGCTTCCAGGGGGAAACGCCTGGTATCTTTATAGTCCTGTCGGGTTTCGCCACC
TCTGACTTGAGCGTCGATTTTTGTGATGCTCGTCAGGGGGGCGGAGCCTATGGAAAAACGCCAGCAACGC
GGCCTTTTTACGGTTCCTGGCCTTTTGCTGGCCTTTTGCTCACATGTTCTTTCCTGCGTTATCCCCTGAT
TCTGTGGATAACCGTATTACCGCCTTTGAGTGAGCTGATACCGCTCGCCGCAGCCGAACGACCGAGCGCA
GCGAGTCAGTGAGCGAGGAAGCGGAAGAGCGCCCAATACGCAAACCGCCTCTCCCCGCGCGTTGGCCGAT
TCATTAATGCAGCTGGCACGACAGGTTTCCCGACTGGAAAGCGGGCAGTGAGCGCAACGCAATTAATGTG
AGTTAGCTCACTCATTAGGCACCCCAGGCTTTACACTTTATGCTTCCGGCTCGTATGTTGTGTGGAATTG
TGAGCGGATAACAATTTCACACAGGAAACAGCTATGACCATGATTACGCCAAGCGCGCAATTAACCCTCA
CTAAAGGGAACAAAAGCTGGAGCTGCAAGC
