>Addgene plasmid #143013 | TFORF0130 | depositor partial sequence | sequence record 281177 | Insert
ACCGCCACCATGGCTAAAGGTGACCCCAAGAAACCAAAGGGCAAGATGTCCGCTTATGCCTTCTTTGTGC
AGACATGCAGAGAAGAACATAAGAAGAAAAACCCAGAGGTCCCTGTCAATTTTGCGGAATTTTCCAAGAA
GTGCTCTGAGAGGTGGAAGACGATGTCCGGGAAAGAGAAATCTAAATTTGATGAAATGGCAAAGGCAGAT
AAAGTGCGCTATGATCGGGAAATGAAGGATTATGGACCAGCTAAGGGAGGCAAGAAGAAGAAGGATCCTA
ATGCTCCCAAAAGGCCACCGTCTGGATTCTTCCTGTTCTGTTCAGAATTCCGCCCCAAGATCAAATCCAC
AAACCCCGGCATCTCTATTGGAGACGTGGCAAAAAAGCTGGGTGAGATGTGGAATAATTTAAATGACAGT
GAAAAGCAGCCTTACATCACTAAGGCGGCAAAGCTGAAGGAGAAGTATGAGAAGGATGTTGCTGACTATA
AGTCGAAAGGAAAGTTTGATGGTGCAAAGGGTCCTGCTAAAGTTGCCCGGAAAAAGGTGGAAGAGGAAGA
TGAAGAAGAGGAGGAGGAAGAAGAGGAGGAGGAGGAGGAGGAGGATGAATAGTAATGAACTAGTCCGTAA
CTTGAAAGTATTTCGATTTCTTGGCTTTATATATCTTGTGGAAAGGACGATTTCACAAATCGCTCCCGAG
TCCT
