>Addgene plasmid #143013 | TFORF0130 | depositor partial sequence | sequence record 281178 | Barcode
TTTCACAAATCGCTCCCGAGTCCT
